Addgene plasmid #191157: EK0387 SFFV-mTagBFP2-SGc(Bdnf.s1)cSG-mCherry (FLP-IN)
Purpose: Expression of a sensor for murine Bdnf 3' UTR in mammalian cells; mTagBFP2 marker, mCherry output; 90 bp long
Depositing lab: Xiaojing Gao. Depositing organization: Stanford University. Publication: Modular, programmable RNA sensing using ADAR editing in living cells. Kaseniit KE, Katz N, Kolber NS, Call CC, Wengier DL, Cody WB, Sattely ES, Gao XJ. Nat Biotechnol. 2022 Oct 5. pii: 10.1038/s41587-022-01493-x. doi: 10.1038/s41587-022-01493-x. PubMed 36198772.
Backbone
  Vector backbone: FLP-IN
  Vector type: Mammalian Expression
Growth in bacteria
  Bacterial resistance: Ampicillin, 100 μg/mL
  Growth temperature: 37°C
  Growth strain: DH5alpha
  Copy number: High Copy
Gene/Insert
  Gene/Insert name: mTagBFP2:Bdnf.s1:mCherry
  Species: Synthetic
  Mutation: WT
  Promoter: SFFV
  Cloning method: Unknown
Terms and licenses: Academic/Nonprofit Terms; Industry Terms: Not Available to Industry
Depositor comments: Please see https://rnasensing.bio/ for more details. Please visit https://www.biorxiv.org/content/10.1101/2022.01.28.478207v1 for bioRxiv preprint.
How to cite: EK0387 SFFV-mTagBFP2-SGc(Bdnf.s1)cSG-mCherry (FLP-IN) was a gift from Xiaojing Gao (Addgene plasmid # 191157 ; http://n2t.net/addgene:191157 ; RRID:Addgene_191157)
