[The description below was written by a language model from this plasmid's Addgene catalogue record and pLannotate feature annotations shown in this document.]
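Description:
EK0387 SFFV-mTagBFP2-SGc(Bdnf.s1)cSG-mCherry (FLP-IN) is a 6.6 kb mammalian expression plasmid built on a FLP-IN backbone. It carries a synthetic ADAR-editing-based RNA sensor directed against the 3' UTR of murine Bdnf. It is propagated in E. coli as a high-copy plasmid through a ColE1/pUC-type origin, with ampicillin selection from the bla gene. The backbone also contains an FRT site placed directly upstream of a hygromycin resistance coding sequence and an SV40 poly(A) signal. No intact promoter is annotated in front of HygR, only a short SV40 promoter fragment further upstream. This fits the usual Flp-In design, in which FLP-mediated recombination into a genomic FRT landing pad supplies the promoter and start codon, so hygromycin resistance reports correct single-copy integration. The plasmid can presumably also be used by transient transfection. Fragments of f1 ori, ble, lacI and bom are backbone remnants.

The payload is a single transcription unit driven by the SFFV LTR promoter and terminated by the bGH poly(A) signal. It encodes mTagBFP2, a 2A peptide region (annotated as an F2A fragment), an unannotated interval that should hold the 90 bp Bdnf.s1 sensor sequence, and then mCherry. mTagBFP2 is a constitutive marker of delivery and expression level, and mCherry is the conditional output. In ADAR-based sensors of this type, the sensor segment is complementary to the target transcript and typically contains an in-frame stop codon. Pairing with the target RNA forms a duplex that recruits ADAR, and A-to-I editing removes the stop so that translation continues into the output. The record does not spell out these details, or the meaning of the "SGc/cSG" flanks. The mCherry to mTagBFP2 ratio would then report the presence of Bdnf transcript in living cells.
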