Features (pLannotate 1.2.2; 20 found; start..end, strand, type, name):
    112..519     +  promoter       SFFV promoter: spleen focus-forming virus long terminal repeat (LTR) promoter
    533..1243    +  CDS            mTagBFP2: mTagBFP2 is a basic (constitutively fluorescent) blue fluorescent protein published in 2011, derived from Entacmaea quadricolor. It is reported to be a very rapidly-maturing monomer with very low acid sensitivity.
   1283..1341    +  CDS            F2A (fragment): 2A peptide from foot-and-mouth disease virus polyprotein Eukaryotic ribosomes fail to insert a peptide bond between the Gly and Pro residues, yielding separate polypeptides.
   1568..2275    +  CDS            mCherry: monomeric derivative of DsRed fluorescent protein (Shaner et al., 2004) mammalian codon-optimized
   2379..2603    +  polyA_signal   bGH poly(A) signal: bovine growth hormone polyadenylation signal
   2619..2642    +  polyA_signal   bGH poly(A) signal (fragment): bovine growth hormone polyadenylation signal
   2646..2667    +  promoter       SV40 promoter (fragment): SV40 enhancer and early promoter
   2688..2921    +  rep_origin     f1 ori (fragment) (sequence partly withheld): f1 bacteriophage origin of replication; arrow indicates direction of (+) strand synthesis
   2926..2973    +  protein_bind   FRT: FLP-mediated recombination occurs in the 8-bp core sequence TCTAGAAA (Turan and Bode, 2011). FLP recombinase from the Saccharomyces cerevisiae 2μ plasmid
   2981..4003    +  CDS            HygR: aminoglycoside phosphotransferase from E. coli; aph(4)-Ia; confers resistance to hygromycin
   4013..4138    +  CDS            ble (fragment): BLE_KLEPN - Experimental evidence at protein level: Swiss-Prot protein existence level 1. Binding protein with a strong affinity to the bleomycin family of antibiotics. Binds to CL990; an antimitotic-antibiotic compound. From Klebsiella pneumoniae.
   4133..4254    +  polyA_signal   SV40 poly(A) signal: SV40 polyadenylation signal
   4327..4343    -  protein_bind   lac operator: The lac repressor binds to the lac operator to inhibit transcription in E. coli. This inhibition can be relieved by adding lactose or isopropyl-β-D-thiogalactopyranoside (IPTG). lac repressor encoded by lacI
   4351..4381    -  promoter       lac promoter: promoter for the E. coli lac operon
   4396..4417    -  protein_bind   CAP binding site: CAP binding activates transcription in the presence of cAMP. E. coli catabolite activator protein
   4430..4522    -  CDS            lacI (fragment): lac repressor; lacI; The lac repressor binds to the lac operator to inhibit transcription in E. coli. This inhibition can be relieved by adding lactose or isopropyl-β-D-thiogalactopyranoside (IPTG).
   4705..5293    -  rep_origin     ori: high-copy-number ColE1/pMB1/pBR322/pUC origin of replication
   5464..6324    -  CDS            AmpR: β-lactamase; bla; confers resistance to ampicillin, carbenicillin, and related antibiotics
   6325..6429    -  promoter       AmpR promoter: bla
   6488..6540    -  misc_feature   bom (fragment): basis of mobility region from pBR322
>Addgene plasmid #191157 | EK0387 SFFV-mTagBFP2-SGc(Bdnf.s1)cSG-mCherry (FLP-IN) | addgene full sequence | sequence record 375603 | Addgene NGS Result
AACAAGGCAAGGCTTGACCGACAATTGCCGATAAAATAAAAGATTTTATTTAGTCTCCAGAAAAAGGGGG
GAATGAAAGACCCCACCTGTAGGTTTGGCAAGCTAGCTGCAGTAACGCCATTTTGCAAGGCATGGAAAAA
TACCAAACCAAGAATAGAGAAGTTCAGATCAAGGGCGGGTACATGAAAATAGCTAACGTTGGGCCAAACA
GGATATCTGCGGTGAGCAGTTTCGGCCCCGGCCCGGGGCCAAGAACAGATGGTCACCGCAGTTTCGGCCC
CGGCCCGAGGCCAAGAACAGATGGTCCCCAGATATGGCCCAACCCTCAGCAGTTTCTTAAGACCCATCAG
ATGTTTCCAGGCTCCCCCAAGGACCTGAAATGACCCTGCGCCTTATTTGAATTAACCAATCAGCCTGCTT
CTCGCTTCTGTTCGCGCGCTTCTGCTTCCCGAGCTCTATAAAAGAGCTCACAACCCCTCACTCGGCGCGC
CAGTCCTCCGACAGACTGAGTCGCCCGGGAAGCTTCGCCACCATGGTGTCTAAGGGCGAAGAGCTGATTA
AGGAGAACATGCACATGAAGCTGTACATGGAGGGCACCGTGGACAACCATCACTTCAAGTGCACATCCGA
GGGCGAAGGCAAGCCCTACGAGGGCACCCAGACCATGAGAATCAAGGTGGTCGAGGGCGGCCCTCTCCCC
TTCGCCTTCGACATCCTGGCTACTAGCTTCCTCTACGGCAGCAAGACCTTCATCAACCACACCCAGGGCA
TCCCCGACTTCTTCAAGCAGTCCTTCCCTGAGGGCTTCACATGGGAGAGAGTCACCACATACGAGGACGG
GGGCGTGCTGACCGCTACCCAGGACACCAGCCTCCAGGACGGCTGCCTCATCTACAACGTCAAGATCAGA
GGGGTGAACTTCACATCCAACGGCCCTGTGATGCAGAAGAAAACACTCGGCTGGGAGGCCTTCACCGAAA
CGCTGTACCCCGCTGACGGCGGCCTGGAAGGCAGAAACGACATGGCCCTGAAGCTCGTGGGCGGGAGCCA
TCTGATCGCAAACGCCAAGACCACATATAGATCCAAGAAACCCGCTAAGAACCTCAAGATGCCTGGCGTC
TACTATGTGGACTACAGACTGGAAAGAATCAAGGAGGCCAACAACGAAACCTACGTCGAGCAGCACGAGG
TGGCAGTGGCCAGATACTGCGACCTCCCTAGCAAACTGGGGCACAAACTTAACGCGTTGGAAGCCAGACA
CAAACAGAAAATTGTGGCTCCGGTGAAACAGACTTTGAATTTTGACCTTCTGAAGCTGGCGGGAGACGTC
GAGTCCAACCCCGGTCCCGGTACCGGATCCCAAACATCTTTACAACATACAAATGTAACGCTTTATCAAC
CAGAATAGATAGTGAAGAAATTTTCTCCATCCCTACTCCGGGTGGAACTAACCGGTACTAGTGAGGCACG
GCATAAGCAAAAGATCGTAGCCCCAGTAAAGCAAACACTCAACTTCGATCTACTCAAACTCGCAGGTGAT
GTGGAATCTAATCCAGGACCCTCGAGTGTGAGCAAGGGCGAGGAGGATAACATGGCCATCATCAAGGAGT
TCATGCGCTTCAAGGTGCACATGGAGGGCTCCGTGAACGGCCACGAGTTCGAGATCGAGGGCGAGGGCGA
GGGCCGCCCCTACGAGGGCACCCAGACCGCCAAGCTGAAGGTGACCAAGGGTGGCCCCCTGCCCTTCGCC
TGGGACATCCTGTCCCCTCAGTTCATGTACGGCTCCAAGGCCTACGTGAAGCACCCCGCCGACATTCCCG
ACTACTTGAAGCTGTCCTTCCCCGAGGGCTTCAAGTGGGAGCGCGTGATGAACTTCGAGGACGGCGGCGT
GGTGACCGTGACCCAGGACTCCTCCCTGCAGGACGGCGAGTTCATCTACAAGGTGAAGCTGCGCGGCACC
AACTTCCCCTCCGACGGCCCCGTAATGCAGAAGAAGACCATGGGCTGGGAGGCCTCCTCCGAGCGGATGT
ACCCCGAGGACGGCGCCCTGAAGGGCGAGATCAAGCAGAGGCTGAAGCTGAAGGACGGCGGCCACTACGA
CGCTGAGGTCAAGACCACCTACAAGGCCAAGAAGCCCGTGCAGCTGCCCGGCGCCTACAACGTCAACATC
AAGTTGGACATCACCTCCCACAACGAGGACTACACCATCGTGGAACAGTACGAACGCGCCGAGGGCCGCC
ACTCCACCGGCGGCATGGACGAGCTGTACAAGTAGGCCGGAGGGCCCGAACAAAAACTCATCTCAGAAGA
GGATCTGAATAGCGCCGTCGACCATCATCATAATCATCATTGAGTTTAAACCCGCTGATCAGCCTCGACT
GTGCCTTCTAGTTGCCAGCCATCTGTTGTTTGCCCCTCCCCCGTGCCTTCCTTGACCCTGGAAGGTGCCA
CTCCCACTGTCCTTTCCTAATAAAATGAGGAAATTGCATCGCATTGTCTGAGTAGGTGTCATTCTATTCT
GGGGGGTGGGGTGGGGCAGGACAGCAAGGGGGAGGATTGGGAAGACAATAGCAGGCATGCTGGGGATGCG
GTGGGCTCTATGGAGATCTATCGATGTTCTGGGGATGCGGTGGGCTCTATGGCTTCTGAGGCGGAAAGAA
CCAGCTGGGGCTCTAGGGGGTATCCCC
[124 nt withheld, positions 2688-2811]
C
[91 nt withheld, positions 2813-2903]
AGGGTGATGGTTCACGTACCTAGAAGTTCCTATTCCGAAGTTCCTATTCTCTAGAAAGTATAGGAACTTC
CTTGGCCAAAAAGCCTGAACTCACCGCGACGTCTGTCGAGAAGTTTCTGATCGAAAAGTTCGACAGCGTC
TCCGACCTGATGCAGCTCTCGGAGGGCGAAGAATCTCGTGCTTTCAGCTTCGATGTAGGAGGGCGTGGAT
ATGTCCTGCGGGTAAATAGCTGCGCCGATGGTTTCTACAAAGATCGTTATGTTTATCGGCACTTTGCATC
GGCCGCGCTCCCGATTCCGGAAGTGCTTGACATTGGGGAATTCAGCGAGAGCCTGACCTATTGCATCTCC
CGCCGTGCACAGGGTGTCACGTTGCAAGACCTGCCTGAAACCGAACTGCCCGCTGTTCTGCAGCCGGTCG
CGGAGGCCATGGATGCGATCGCTGCGGCCGATCTTAGCCAGACGAGCGGGTTCGGCCCATTCGGACCGCA
AGGAATCGGTCAATACACTACATGGCGTGATTTCATATGCGCGATTGCTGATCCCCATGTGTATCACTGG
CAAACTGTGATGGACGACACCGTCAGTGCGTCCGTCGCGCAGGCTCTCGATGAGCTGATGCTTTGGGCCG
AGGACTGCCCCGAAGTCCGGCACCTCGTGCACGCGGATTTCGGCTCCAACAATGTCCTGACGGACAATGG
CCGCATAACAGCGGTCATTGACTGGAGCGAGGCGATGTTCGGGGATTCCCAATACGAGGTCGCCAACATC
TTCTTCTGGAGGCCGTGGTTGGCTTGTATGGAGCAGCAGACGCGCTACTTCGAGCGGAGGCATCCGGAGC
TTGCAGGATCGCCGCGGCTCCGGGCGTATATGCTCCGCATTGGTCTTGACCAACTCTATCAGAGCTTGGT
TGACGGCAATTTCGATGATGCAGCTTGGGCGCAGGGTCGATGCGACGCAATCGTCCGATCCGGAGCCGGG
ACTGTCGGGCGTACACAAATCGCCCGCAGAAGCGCGGCCGTCTGGACCGATGGCTGTGTAGAAGTACTCG
CCGATAGTGGAAACCGACGCCCCAGCACTCGTCCGAGGGCAAAGGAATAGCACGTACTACGAGATTTCGA
TTCCACCGCCGCCTTCTATGAAAGGTTGGGCTTCGGAATCGTTTTCCGGGACGCCGGCTGGATGATCCTC
CAGCGCGGGGATCTCATGCTGGAGTTCTTCGCCCACCCCAACTTGTTTATTGCAGCTTATAATGGTTACA
AATAAAGCAATAGCATCACAAATTTCACAAATAAAGCATTTTTTTCACTGCATTCTAGTTGTGGTTTGTC
CAAACTCATCAATGTATCTTATCATGTCTGTATACCGTCGACCTCTAGCTAGAGCTTGGCGTAATCATGG
TCATAGCTGTTTCCTGTGTGAAATTGTTATCCGCTCACAATTCCACACAACATACGAGCCGGAAGCATAA
AGTGTAAAGCCTGGGGTGCCTAATGAGTGAGCTAACTCACATTAATTGCGTTGCGCTCACTGCCCGCTTT
CCAGTCGGGAAACCTGTCGTGCCAGCTGCATTAATGAATCGGCCAACGCGCGGGGAGAGGCGGTTTGCGT
ATTGGGCGCTCTTCCGCTTCCTCGCTCACTGACTCGCTGCGCTCGGTCGTTCGGCTGCGGCGAGCGGTAT
CAGCTCACTCAAAGGCGGTAATACGGTTATCCACAGAATCAGGGGATAACGCAGGAAAGAACATGTGAGC
AAAAGGCCAGCAAAAGGCCAGGAACCGTAAAAAGGCCGCGTTGCTGGCGTTTTTCCATAGGCTCCGCCCC
CCTGACGAGCATCACAAAAATCGACGCTCAAGTCAGAGGTGGCGAAACCCGACAGGACTATAAAGATACC
AGGCGTTTCCCCCTGGAAGCTCCCTCGTGCGCTCTCCTGTTCCGACCCTGCCGCTTACCGGATACCTGTC
CGCCTTTCTCCCTTCGGGAAGCGTGGCGCTTTCTCATAGCTCACGCTGTAGGTATCTCAGTTCGGTGTAG
GTCGTTCGCTCCAAGCTGGGCTGTGTGCACGAACCCCCCGTTCAGCCCGACCGCTGCGCCTTATCCGGTA
ACTATCGTCTTGAGTCCAACCCGGTAAGACACGACTTATCGCCACTGGCAGCAGCCACTGGTAACAGGAT
TAGCAGAGCGAGGTATGTAGGCGGTGCTACAGAGTTCTTGAAGTGGTGGCCTAACTACGGCTACACTAGA
AGAACAGTATTTGGTATCTGCGCTCTGCTGAAGCCAGTTACCTTCGGAAAAAGAGTTGGTAGCTCTTGAT
CCGGCAAACAAACCACCGCTGGTAGCGGTGGTTTTTTTGTTTGCAAGCAGCAGATTACGCGCAGAAAAAA
AGGATCTCAAGAAGATCCTTTGATCTTTTCTACGGGGTCTGACGCTCAGTGGAACGAAAACTCACGTTAA
GGGATTTTGGTCATGAGATTATCAAAAAGGATCTTCACCTAGATCCTTTTAAATTAAAAATGAAGTTTTA
AATCAATCTAAAGTATATATGAGTAAACTTGGTCTGACAGTTACCAATGCTTAATCAGTGAGGCACCTAT
CTCAGCGATCTGTCTATTTCGTTCATCCATAGTTGCCTGACTCCCCGTCGTGTAGATAACTACGATACGG
GAGGGCTTACCATCTGGCCCCAGTGCTGCAATGATACCGCGAGACCCACGCTCACCGGCTCCAGATTTAT
CAGCAATAAACCAGCCAGCCGGAAGGGCCGAGCGCAGAAGTGGTCCTGCAACTTTATCCGCCTCCATCCA
GTCTATTAATTGTTGCCGGGAAGCTAGAGTAAGTAGTTCGCCAGTTAATAGTTTGCGCAACGTTGTTGCC
ATTGCTACAGGCATCGTGGTGTCACGCTCGTCGTTTGGTATGGCTTCATTCAGCTCCGGTTCCCAACGAT
CAAGGCGAGTTACATGATCCCCCATGTTGTGCAAAAAAGCGGTTAGCTCCTTCGGTCCTCCGATCGTTGT
CAGAAGTAAGTTGGCCGCAGTGTTATCACTCATGGTTATGGCAGCACTGCATAATTCTCTTACTGTCATG
CCATCCGTAAGATGCTTTTCTGTGACTGGTGAGTACTCAACCAAGTCATTCTGAGAATAGTGTATGCGGC
GACCGAGTTGCTCTTGCCCGGCGTCAATACGGGATAATACCGCGCCACATAGCAGAACTTTAAAAGTGCT
CATCATTGGAAAACGTTCTTCGGGGCGAAAACTCTCAAGGATCTTACCGCTGTTGAGATCCAGTTCGATG
TAACCCACTCGTGCACCCAACTGATCTTCAGCATCTTTTACTTTCACCAGCGTTTCTGGGTGAGCAAAAA
CAGGAAGGCAAAATGCCGCAAAAAAGGGAATAAGGGCGACACGGAAATGTTGAATACTCATACTCTTCCT
TTTTCAATATTATTGAAGCATTTATCAGGGTTATTGTCTCATGAGCGGATACATATTTGAATGTATTTAG
AAAAATAAACAAATAGGGGTTCCGCGCACATTTCCCCGAAAAGTGCCACCTGACGTCGACGGATCGGGAG
ATCTCCCGATCCCCTATGGTGCACTCTCAGTACAATCTGCTCTGATGCCGCATAGTTAAGCCAGTATCTG
CTCCCTGCTTGTGTGTTGGAGGTCGCTGAGTAGTGCGCGAGCAAAATTTAAGCTAC
